Addgene plasmid #69240: pLKO1-puro-U6-sgRNA-PLXNB2
Purpose: U6 driven SpCas9 sgRNA expression for PLXNB2 site
Depositing lab: Scot Wolfe. Depositing organization: University of Massachusetts, Worcester. Publication: DNA-binding-domain fusions enhance the targeting range and precision of Cas9. Bolukbasi MF, Gupta A, Oikemus S, Derr AG, Garber M, Brodsky MH, Zhu LJ, Wolfe SA. Nat Methods. 2015 Oct 19. doi: 10.1038/nmeth.3624. PubMed 26480473.
Backbone
  Vector backbone: pLKO.1
  Vector type: Mammalian Expression, Lentiviral, CRISPR
  Selectable markers: Puromycin
Growth in bacteria
  Bacterial resistance: Ampicillin, 100 μg/mL
  Growth temperature: 37°C
  Growth strain: NEB Stable
  Copy number: High Copy
Gene/Insert
  Gene/Insert name: PLXNB2 sgRNA
  gRNA/shRNA sequence: GGGCCCAACCTAGGGCATGG
  Species: H. sapiens (human)
  Entrez Gene: PLXNB2 (a.k.a. MM1, Nbla00445, PLEXB2, dJ402G11.3)
  Promoter: U6
  Cloning method: Restriction Enzyme; 5′ cloning site BfuAI (destroyed during cloning); 3′ cloning site BfuAI (destroyed during cloning)
  Sequencing primers: 5′ CGTGACGTAGAAAGTAATAATTTC; 3′ CCTCGAGCCGCGGCCAAAG
Terms and licenses: Academic/Nonprofit Terms; Industry Terms: Not Available to Industry
How to cite: pLKO1-puro-U6-sgRNA-PLXNB2 was a gift from Scot Wolfe (Addgene plasmid # 69240 ; http://n2t.net/addgene:69240 ; RRID:Addgene_69240)
