[The description below was written by a language model from this plasmid's Addgene catalogue record and pLannotate feature annotations shown in this document.]
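Description:
pLKO1-puro-U6-sgRNA-PLXNB2 is a 7,133-bp lentiviral CRISPR guide-expression plasmid built on the pLKO.1 backbone. It is designed to deliver a single *Streptococcus pyogenes* Cas9 sgRNA directed at a site in the human PLXNB2 (plexin B2) gene. In bacteria it replicates from a high-copy ColE1/pUC-type origin and is selected with ampicillin through the β-lactamase gene. An f1 origin and remnants of a lac/lacZα cloning region with T7 and T3 promoters are also annotated in the backbone.

The transfer cassette follows a third-generation, self-inactivating layout. An RSV promoter fused to a truncated HIV-1 5′ LTR drives production of the viral genomic RNA. This is followed by the Ψ packaging signal with a partial gag sequence, the Rev response element for Rev-dependent nuclear export, and a cPPT/CTS element. A ΔU3 3′ LTR closes the cassette and silences LTR promoter activity after integration. An SV40 poly(A) signal and SV40 origin lie downstream of it.

Between the LTRs, the human U6 RNA polymerase III promoter transcribes the 20-nucleotide PLXNB2 spacer joined to the SpCas9 gRNA scaffold. The spacer was inserted through BfuAI sites that were destroyed during cloning. A separate human PGK promoter drives puromycin N-acetyltransferase, which allows selection of transfected or transduced mammalian cells.

The plasmid encodes no Cas9, so the nuclease must be supplied from another construct. According to the record, it supplies U6-driven sgRNA expression for the PLXNB2 target site, and it comes from work on Cas9 fusions to DNA-binding domains aimed at improving targeting range and precision.
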