Features (pLannotate 1.2.2; 26 found; start..end, strand, type, name):
    529..1128    +  CDS            PuroR: puromycin N-acetyltransferase; pac from Streptomyces alboniger; confers resistance to puromycin
   1171..1254    +  CDS            nef (fragment): NEF_HV1Z2 - Experimental evidence at protein level: Swiss-Prot protein existence level 1. Extracellular Nef protein targets CD4(+) T-lymphocytes for apoptosis by interacting with CXCR4 surface receptors. From Human immunodeficiency virus type 1 group M subtype D (isolate Z2/CDC-Z34) (HIV-1).
   1256..1489    +  LTR            3' LTR (ΔU3): self-inactivating 3' long terminal repeat (LTR) from HIV-1
   1561..1682    +  polyA_signal   SV40 poly(A) signal: SV40 polyadenylation signal
   1722..1857    +  rep_origin     SV40 ori: SV40 origin of replication
   1878..1896    -  promoter       T7 promoter: promoter for bacteriophage T7 RNA polymerase
   1904..2059    +  CDS            lacZα (fragment): LacZα fragment of β-galactosidase; lacZ fragment
   2064..2492    +  rep_origin     f1 ori (sequence partly withheld): f1 bacteriophage origin of replication; arrow indicates direction of (+) strand synthesis
   2545..2649    +  promoter       AmpR promoter: bla
   2650..3510    +  CDS            AmpR: β-lactamase; bla; confers resistance to ampicillin, carbenicillin, and related antibiotics
   3681..4269    +  rep_origin     ori: high-copy-number ColE1/pMB1/pBR322/pUC origin of replication
   4452..4544    +  CDS            lacI (fragment): lac repressor; lacI; The lac repressor binds to the lac operator to inhibit transcription in E. coli. This inhibition can be relieved by adding lactose or isopropyl-β-D-thiogalactopyranoside (IPTG).
   4557..4578    +  protein_bind   CAP binding site: CAP binding activates transcription in the presence of cAMP. E. coli catabolite activator protein
   4593..4623    +  promoter       lac promoter: promoter for the E. coli lac operon
   4631..4647    +  protein_bind   lac operator: The lac repressor binds to the lac operator to inhibit transcription in E. coli. This inhibition can be relieved by adding lactose or isopropyl-β-D-thiogalactopyranoside (IPTG). lac repressor encoded by lacI
   4692..4710    +  promoter       T3 promoter: promoter for bacteriophage T3 RNA polymerase
   4738..4964    +  promoter       RSV promoter: Rous sarcoma virus enhancer/promoter
   4965..5145    +  LTR            5' LTR (truncated): truncated 5' long terminal repeat (LTR) from HIV-1
   5192..5317    +  misc_feature   HIV-1 Ψ: packaging signal of human immunodeficiency virus type 1
   5301..5664    +  CDS            HIV-1 gag (fragment): gag protein from human immunodeficiency virus 1; gag
   5810..6043    +  misc_feature   RRE: The Rev response element (RRE) of HIV-1 allows for Rev-dependent mRNA export from the nucleus to the cytoplasm.
   6420..6520    +  CDS            Rev (fragment): human immunodeficiency virus 1 (HIV-1) Rev protein; rev; enhances nuclear export of unspliced and incompletely spliced viral mRNAs
   6570..6810    +  promoter       U6 promoter: RNA polymerase III promoter for human U6 snRNA
   6840..6915    +  misc_RNA       gRNA scaffold: guide RNA scaffold for the Streptococcus pyogenes CRISPR/Cas9 system
   6964..7081    +  misc_feature   cPPT/CTS: central polypurine tract and central termination sequence of HIV-1
   7130..507     +  promoter       hPGK promoter (across the origin): human phosphoglycerate kinase 1 promoter
>Addgene plasmid #69240 | pLKO1-puro-U6-sgRNA-PLXNB2 | depositor full sequence | sequence record 122326 | pLKO1-puro-U6-sgRNA-PLXNB2 sequence 7133 bps
TTGGGGTTGCGCCTTTTCCAAGGCAGCCCTGGGTTTGCGCAGGGACGCGGCTGCTCTGGGCGTGGTTCCG
GGAAACGCAGCGGCGCCGACCCTGGGTCTCGCACATTCTTCACGTCCGTTCGCAGCGTCACCCGGATCTT
CGCCGCTACCCTTGTGGGCCCCCCGGCGACGCTTCCTGCTCCGCCCCTAAGTCGGGAAGGTTCCTTGCGG
TTCGCGGCGTGCCGGACGTGACAAACGGAAGCCGCACGTCTCACTAGTACCCTCGCAGACGGACAGCGCC
AGGGAGCAATGGCAGCGCGCCGACCGCGATGGGCTGTGGCCAATAGCGGCTGCTCAGCAGGGCGCGCCGA
GAGCAGCGGCCGGGAAGGGGCGGTGCGGGAGGCGGGGTGTGGGGCGGTAGTGTGGGCCCTGTTCCTGCCC
GCGCGGTGTTCCGCATTCTGCAAGCCTCCGGAGCGCACGTCGGCAGTCGGCTCCCTCGTTGACCGAATCA
CCGACCTCTCTCCCCAGGGGGATCCACCGGAGCTTACCATGACCGAGTACAAGCCCACGGTGCGCCTCGC
CACCCGCGACGACGTCCCCAGGGCCGTACGCACCCTCGCCGCCGCGTTCGCCGACTACCCCGCCACGCGC
CACACCGTCGATCCGGACCGCCACATCGAGCGGGTCACCGAGCTGCAAGAACTCTTCCTCACGCGCGTCG
GGCTCGACATCGGCAAGGTGTGGGTCGCGGACGACGGCGCCGCGGTGGCGGTCTGGACCACGCCGGAGAG
CGTCGAAGCGGGGGCGGTGTTCGCCGAGATCGGCCCGCGCATGGCCGAGTTGAGCGGTTCCCGGCTGGCC
GCGCAGCAACAGATGGAAGGCCTCCTGGCGCCGCACCGGCCCAAGGAGCCCGCGTGGTTCCTGGCCACCG
TCGGCGTCTCGCCCGACCACCAGGGCAAGGGTCTGGGCAGCGCCGTCGTGCTCCCCGGAGTGGAGGCGGC
CGAGCGCGCCGGGGTGCCCGCCTTCCTGGAGACCTCCGCGCCCCGCAACCTCCCCTTCTACGAGCGGCTC
GGCTTCACCGTCACCGCCGACGTCGAGGTGCCCGAAGGACCGCGCACCTGGTGCATGACCCGCAAGCCCG
GTGCCTGACGCCCGCCCCACGACCCGCAGCGCCCGACCGAAAGGAGCGCACGACCCCATGCATCGGTACC
TTTAAGACCAATGACTTACAAGGCAGCTGTAGATCTTAGCCACTTTTTAAAAGAAAAGGGGGGACTGGAA
GGGCTAATTCACTCCCAACGAAGACAAGATCTGCTTTTTGCTTGTACTGGGTCTCTCTGGTTAGACCAGA
TCTGAGCCTGGGAGCTCTCTGGCTAACTAGGGAACCCACTGCTTAAGCCTCAATAAAGCTTGCCTTGAGT
GCTTCAAGTAGTGTGTGCCCGTCTGTTGTGTGACTCTGGTAACTAGAGATCCCTCAGACCCTTTTAGTCA
GTGTGGAAAATCTCTAGCAGTAGTAGTTCATGTCATCTTATTATTCAGTATTTATAACTTGCAAAGAAAT
GAATATCAGAGAGTGAGAGGAACTTGTTTATTGCAGCTTATAATGGTTACAAATAAAGCAATAGCATCAC
AAATTTCACAAATAAAGCATTTTTTTCACTGCATTCTAGTTGTGGTTTGTCCAAACTCATCAATGTATCT
TATCATGTCTGGCTCTAGCTATCCCGCCCCTAACTCCGCCCATCCCGCCCCTAACTCCGCCCAGTTCCGC
CCATTCTCCGCCCCATGGCTGACTAATTTTTTTTATTTATGCAGAGGCCGAGGCCGCCTCGGCCTCTGAG
CTATTCCAGAAGTAGTGAGGAGGCTTTTTTGGAGGCCTAGGGACGTACCCAATTCGCCCTATAGTGAGTC
GTATTACGCGCGCTCACTGGCCGTCGTTTTACAACGTCGTGACTGGGAAAACCCTGGCGTTACCCAACTT
AATCGCCTTGCAGCACATCCCCCTTTCGCCAGCTGGCGTAATAGCGAAGAGGCCCGCACCGATCGCCCTT
CCCAACAGTTGCGCAGCCTGAATGGCGAATGGG
[124 nt withheld, positions 2064-2187]
C
[91 nt withheld, positions 2189-2279]
A
[49 nt withheld, positions 2281-2329]
CCTTTGACGTTGGAGTCCACGTTCTTT
[37 nt withheld, positions 2357-2393]
ACCCTATCTCGGTCTATTCTTTTGATTTATAAGGGATTTTGCCGATTTCGGCCTATTGGTTAAAAAATGA
GCTGATTTAACAAAAATTTAACGCGAATTTTAACAAAATATTAACGCTTACAATTTAGGTGGCACTTTTC
GGGGAAATGTGCGCGGAACCCCTATTTGTTTATTTTTCTAAATACATTCAAATATGTATCCGCTCATGAG
ACAATAACCCTGATAAATGCTTCAATAATATTGAAAAAGGAAGAGTATGAGTATTCAACATTTCCGTGTC
GCCCTTATTCCCTTTTTTGCGGCATTTTGCCTTCCTGTTTTTGCTCACCCAGAAACGCTGGTGAAAGTAA
AAGATGCTGAAGATCAGTTGGGTGCACGAGTGGGTTACATCGAACTGGATCTCAACAGCGGTAAGATCCT
TGAGAGTTTTCGCCCCGAAGAACGTTTTCCAATGATGAGCACTTTTAAAGTTCTGCTATGTGGCGCGGTA
TTATCCCGTATTGACGCCGGGCAAGAGCAACTCGGTCGCCGCATACACTATTCTCAGAATGACTTGGTTG
AGTACTCACCAGTCACAGAAAAGCATCTTACGGATGGCATGACAGTAAGAGAATTATGCAGTGCTGCCAT
AACCATGAGTGATAACACTGCGGCCAACTTACTTCTGACAACGATCGGAGGACCGAAGGAGCTAACCGCT
TTTTTGCACAACATGGGGGATCATGTAACTCGCCTTGATCGTTGGGAACCGGAGCTGAATGAAGCCATAC
CAAACGACGAGCGTGACACCACGATGCCTGTAGCAATGGCAACAACGTTGCGCAAACTATTAACTGGCGA
ACTACTTACTCTAGCTTCCCGGCAACAATTAATAGACTGGATGGAGGCGGATAAAGTTGCAGGACCACTT
CTGCGCTCGGCCCTTCCGGCTGGCTGGTTTATTGCTGATAAATCTGGAGCCGGTGAGCGTGGGTCTCGCG
GTATCATTGCAGCACTGGGGCCAGATGGTAAGCCCTCCCGTATCGTAGTTATCTACACGACGGGGAGTCA
GGCAACTATGGATGAACGAAATAGACAGATCGCTGAGATAGGTGCCTCACTGATTAAGCATTGGTAACTG
TCAGACCAAGTTTACTCATATATACTTTAGATTGATTTAAAACTTCATTTTTAATTTAAAAGGATCTAGG
TGAAGATCCTTTTTGATAATCTCATGACCAAAATCCCTTAACGTGAGTTTTCGTTCCACTGAGCGTCAGA
CCCCGTAGAAAAGATCAAAGGATCTTCTTGAGATCCTTTTTTTCTGCGCGTAATCTGCTGCTTGCAAACA
AAAAAACCACCGCTACCAGCGGTGGTTTGTTTGCCGGATCAAGAGCTACCAACTCTTTTTCCGAAGGTAA
CTGGCTTCAGCAGAGCGCAGATACCAAATACTGTTCTTCTAGTGTAGCCGTAGTTAGGCCACCACTTCAA
GAACTCTGTAGCACCGCCTACATACCTCGCTCTGCTAATCCTGTTACCAGTGGCTGCTGCCAGTGGCGAT
AAGTCGTGTCTTACCGGGTTGGACTCAAGACGATAGTTACCGGATAAGGCGCAGCGGTCGGGCTGAACGG
GGGGTTCGTGCACACAGCCCAGCTTGGAGCGAACGACCTACACCGAACTGAGATACCTACAGCGTGAGCT
ATGAGAAAGCGCCACGCTTCCCGAAGGGAGAAAGGCGGACAGGTATCCGGTAAGCGGCAGGGTCGGAACA
GGAGAGCGCACGAGGGAGCTTCCAGGGGGAAACGCCTGGTATCTTTATAGTCCTGTCGGGTTTCGCCACC
TCTGACTTGAGCGTCGATTTTTGTGATGCTCGTCAGGGGGGCGGAGCCTATGGAAAAACGCCAGCAACGC
GGCCTTTTTACGGTTCCTGGCCTTTTGCTGGCCTTTTGCTCACATGTTCTTTCCTGCGTTATCCCCTGAT
TCTGTGGATAACCGTATTACCGCCTTTGAGTGAGCTGATACCGCTCGCCGCAGCCGAACGACCGAGCGCA
GCGAGTCAGTGAGCGAGGAAGCGGAAGAGCGCCCAATACGCAAACCGCCTCTCCCCGCGCGTTGGCCGAT
TCATTAATGCAGCTGGCACGACAGGTTTCCCGACTGGAAAGCGGGCAGTGAGCGCAACGCAATTAATGTG
AGTTAGCTCACTCATTAGGCACCCCAGGCTTTACACTTTATGCTTCCGGCTCGTATGTTGTGTGGAATTG
TGAGCGGATAACAATTTCACACAGGAAACAGCTATGACCATGATTACGCCAAGCGCGCAATTAACCCTCA
CTAAAGGGAACAAAAGCTGGAGCTGCAAGCTTAATGTAGTCTTATGCAATACTCTTGTAGTCTTGCAACA
TGGTAACGATGAGTTAGCAACATGCCTTACAAGGAGAGAAAAAGCACCGTGCATGCCGATTGGTGGAAGT
AAGGTGGTACGATCGTGCCTTATTAGGAAGGCAACAGACGGGTCTGACATGGATTGGACGAACCACTGAA
TTGCCGCATTGCAGAGATATTGTATTTAAGTGCCTAGCTCGATACATAAACGGGTCTCTCTGGTTAGACC
AGATCTGAGCCTGGGAGCTCTCTGGCTAACTAGGGAACCCACTGCTTAAGCCTCAATAAAGCTTGCCTTG
AGTGCTTCAAGTAGTGTGTGCCCGTCTGTTGTGTGACTCTGGTAACTAGAGATCCCTCAGACCCTTTTAG
TCAGTGTGGAAAATCTCTAGCAGTGGCGCCCGAACAGGGACTTGAAAGCGAAAGGGAAACCAGAGGAGCT
CTCTCGACGCAGGACTCGGCTTGCTGAAGCGCGCACGGCAAGAGGCGAGGGGCGGCGACTGGTGAGTACG
CCAAAAATTTTGACTAGCGGAGGCTAGAAGGAGAGAGATGGGTGCGAGAGCGTCAGTATTAAGCGGGGGA
GAATTAGATCGCGATGGGAAAAAATTCGGTTAAGGCCAGGGGGAAAGAAAAAATATAAATTAAAACATAT
AGTATGGGCAAGCAGGGAGCTAGAACGATTCGCAGTTAATCCTGGCCTGTTAGAAACATCAGAAGGCTGT
AGACAAATACTGGGACAGCTACAACCATCCCTTCAGACAGGATCAGAAGAACTTAGATCATTATATAATA
CAGTAGCAACCCTCTATTGTGTGCATCAAAGGATAGAGATAAAAGACACCAAGGAAGCTTTAGACAAGAT
AGAGGAAGAGCAAAACAAAAGTAAGACCACCGCACAGCAAGCGGCCGCTGATCTTCAGACCTGGAGGAGG
AGATATGAGGGACAATTGGAGAAGTGAATTATATAAATATAAAGTAGTAAAAATTGAACCATTAGGAGTA
GCACCCACCAAGGCAAAGAGAAGAGTGGTGCAGAGAGAAAAAAGAGCAGTGGGAATAGGAGCTTTGTTCC
TTGGGTTCTTGGGAGCAGCAGGAAGCACTATGGGCGCAGCGTCAATGACGCTGACGGTACAGGCCAGACA
ATTATTGTCTGGTATAGTGCAGCAGCAGAACAATTTGCTGAGGGCTATTGAGGCGCAACAGCATCTGTTG
CAACTCACAGTCTGGGGCATCAAGCAGCTCCAGGCAAGAATCCTGGCTGTGGAAAGATACCTAAAGGATC
AACAGCTCCTGGGGATTTGGGGTTGCTCTGGAAAACTCATTTGCACCACTGCTGTGCCTTGGAATGCTAG
TTGGAGTAATAAATCTCTGGAACAGATTTGGAATCACACGACCTGGATGGAGTGGGACAGAGAAATTAAC
AATTACACAAGCTTAATACACTCCTTAATTGAAGAATCGCAAAACCAGCAAGAAAAGAATGAACAAGAAT
TATTGGAATTAGATAAATGGGCAAGTTTGTGGAATTGGTTTAACATAACAAATTGGCTGTGGTATATAAA
ATTATTCATAATGATAGTAGGAGGCTTGGTAGGTTTAAGAATAGTTTTTGCTGTACTTTCTATAGTGAAT
AGAGTTAGGCAGGGATATTCACCATTATCGTTTCAGACCCACCTCCCAACCCCGAGGGGACCCGACAGGC
CCGAAGGAATAGAAGAAGAAGGTGGAGAGAGAGACAGAGACAGATCCATTCGATTAGTGAACGGATCTCG
ACGGTATCGATCACGAGACTAGCCTCGAGCGGCCGCCCCCTTCACCGAGGGCCTATTTCCCATGATTCCT
TCATATTTGCATATACGATACAAGGCTGTTAGAGAGATAATTGGAATTAATTTGACTGTAAACACAAAGA
TATTAGTACAAAATACGTGACGTAGAAAGTAATAATTTCTTGGGTAGTTTGCAGTTTTAAAATTATGTTT
TAAAATGGACTATCATATGCTTACCGTAACTTGAAAGTATTTCGATTTCTTGGCTTTATATATCTTGTGG
AAAGGACGAAACACCGGGGCCCAACCTAGGGCATGGGTTTTAGAGCTAGAAATAGCAAGTTAAAATAAGG
CTAGTCCGTTATCAACTTGAAAAAGTGGCACCGAGTCGGTGCTTTTTTTGAATTCTCGACCTCGAGACAA
ATGGCAGTATTCATCCACAATTTTAAAAGAAAAGGGGGGATTGGGGGGTACAGTGCAGGGGAAAGAATAG
TAGACATAATAGCAACAGACATACAAACTAAAGAATTACAAAAACAAATTACAAAAATTCAAAATTTTCG
GGTTTATTACAGGGACAGCAGAGATCCACTTTGGCCGCGGCTCGAGGGGG
