>Addgene plasmid #69240 | pLKO1-puro-U6-sgRNA-PLXNB2 | addgene partial sequence | sequence record 125101 | puro-variant-R 5'-gtgggcttgtactcggtcat-3'
GGGAGAGAGGTCGGTGATTCGGTCAACGAGGGAGCCGACTGCCGACGTGCGCTCCGGAGGCTTGCAGAAT
GCGGAACACCGCGCGGGCAGGAACAGGGCCCACACTACCGCCCCACACCCCGCCTCCCGCACCGCCCCTT
CCCGGCCGCTGCTCTCGGCGCGCCCTGCTGAGCAGCCGCTATTGGCCACAGCCCATCGCGGTCGGCGCGC
TGCCATTGCTCCCTGGCGCTGTCCGTCTGCGAGGGTACTAGTGAGACGTGCGGCTTCCGTTTGTCACGTC
CGGCACGCCGCGAACCGCAAGGAACCTTCCCGACTTAGGGGCGGAGCAGGAAGCGTCGCCGGGGGGCCCA
CAAGGGTAGCGGCGAAGATCCGGGTGACGCTGCGAACGGACGTGAAGAATGTGCGAGACCCAGGGTCGGC
GCCGCTGCGTTTCCCGGAACCACGCCCAGAGCAGCCGCGTCCCTGCGCAAACCCAGGGCTGCCTTGGAAA
AGGCGCAACCCCAACCCCCTCGAGCCGCGGCCAAAGTGGATCTCTGCTGTCCCTGTAATAAACCCGAAAA
TTTTGAATTTTTGTAATTTGTTTTTGTAATTCTTTAGTTTGTATGTCTGTTGCTATTATGTCTACTATTC
TTTCCCCTGCACTGTACCCCCCAATCCCCCCTTTTCTTTTAAAATTGTGGATGAATACTGCCATTTGTCT
CGAGGTCGAGAATTCAAAAAAAGCACCGACTCGGTGCCACTTTTTCAAGTTGATAACGGACTAGCCTTAT
TTTAACTTGCTATTTCTAGCTCTAAAACCCATGCCCTAGGTTGGGCCCCGGTGTTTCGTCCTTTCCACAA
GATATATAAAGCCAAGAAATCGAAATACTTTCAAGTTACGGTAAGCATATGATAGTCCATTTTAAAACAT
AATTTTAAAACTGCAA
