>Addgene plasmid #69240 | pLKO1-puro-U6-sgRNA-PLXNB2 | addgene partial sequence | sequence record 125102 | LKO1_5 5'-GACTATCATATGCTTACCGT-3'
CTTGGCTTTATATATCTTGTGGAAAGGACGAAACACCGGGGCCCAACCTAGGGCATGGGTTTTAGAGCTA
GAAATAGCAAGTTAAAATAAGGCTAGTCCGTTATCAACTTGAAAAAGTGGCACCGAGTCGGTGCTTTTTT
TGAATTCTCGACCTCGAGACAAATGGCAGTATTCATCCACAATTTTAAAAGAAAAGGGGGGATTGGGGGG
TACAGTGCAGGGGAAAGAATAGTAGACATAATAGCAACAGACATACAAACTAAAGAATTACAAAAACAAA
TTACAAAAATTCAAAATTTTCGGGTTTATTACAGGGACAGCAGAGATCCACTTTGGCCGCGGCTCGAGGG
GGTTGGGGTTGCGCCTTTTCCAAGGCAGCCCTGGGTTTGCGCAGGGACGCGGCTGCTCTGGGCGTGGTTC
CGGGAAACGCAGCGGCGCCGACCCTGGGTCTCGCACATTCTTCACGTCCGTTCGCAGCGTCACCCGGATC
TTCGCCGCTACCCTTGTGGGCCCCCCGGCGACGCTTCCTGCTCCGCCCCTAAGTCGGGAAGGTTCCTTGC
GGTTCGCGGCGTGCCGGACGTGACAAACGGAAGCCGCACGTCTCACTAGTACCCTCGCAGACGGACAGCG
CCAGGGAGCAATGGCAGCGCGCCGACCGCGATGGGCTGTGGCCAATAGCGGCTGCTCAGCAGGGCGCGCC
GAGAGCAGCGGCCGGGAAGGGGCGGTGCGGGAGGCGGGGTGTGGGGCGGTAGTGTGGGCCCTGTTCCTGC
CCGCGCGGTGTTCCGCATTCTGCAAGCCTCCGGAGCGCACGTCGGCAGTCGGCTCCCTCGTTGACCGAAT
CACCGACCTCTCTCCCCAGGGGGATCCACCGGAGCTTACCATGACCGAGTACAAGCCCACGGTGCG
